Addgene plasmid #196724: pRDA174_EF1a_EnAsCas12a_BFP
Purpose: Sortable and selectable EnAsCas12a.
Depositing lab: Bernhard Schmierer. Depositing organization: Karolinska Institutet.
Backbone
  Vector backbone: pRDA_174 (#136476)
  Vector type: Lentiviral, CRISPR
  Selectable markers: Blasticidin ; BFP
Growth in bacteria
  Bacterial resistance: Ampicillin, 100 μg/mL
  Growth temperature: 30°C
  Growth strain: NEB Stable
  Copy number: Unknown
Gene/Insert
  Gene/Insert name: enASCas12a-HA-T2A-BSD-TagBFP
  Species: Acidaminococcus sp.
  Mutation: E174R, S542R, K548R
  Promoter: EF1a
  Tag / fusion protein: SV40 NLS (N terminal on insert); Nucleoplasmin NLS - HA (C terminal on insert)
  Cloning method: Unknown
Terms and licenses: Academic/Nonprofit Terms; Industry Terms: Not Available to Industry
How to cite: pRDA174_EF1a_EnAsCas12a_BFP was a gift from Bernhard Schmierer (Addgene plasmid # 196724 ; http://n2t.net/addgene:196724 ; RRID:Addgene_196724)
