[The description below was written by a language model from this plasmid's Addgene catalogue record and pLannotate feature annotations shown in this document.]
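Description:
pRDA174_EF1a_EnAsCas12a_BFP is a 12.5 kb lentiviral CRISPR vector derived from pRDA_174 that delivers the enhanced Acidaminococcus sp. Cas12a nuclease (EnAsCas12a, carrying E174R, S542R and K548R) to mammalian cells together with both a drug-selection and a fluorescence-sorting marker. In bacteria it is maintained through a high-copy ColE1/pUC-type origin and the AmpR β-lactamase gene. The viral framework has an RSV promoter driving a truncated HIV-1 5' LTR, which allows Tat-independent production of genomic RNA. This is followed by the Ψ packaging signal with a gag fragment, the Rev response element for nuclear export of unspliced RNA, and the cPPT/CTS. A truncated 3' LTR (labelled by the annotator as a truncated 5' LTR) is followed by an SV40 poly(A) signal and SV40 origin. Packaging functions are not encoded and must be supplied in trans.

Between the LTRs, an EF-1α promoter with its intron A sequences drives a single open reading frame. According to the catalogue entry, the nuclease carries an N-terminal SV40 NLS, though the feature table does not annotate it. The table does show the AsCpf1 coding sequence followed by a nucleoplasmin NLS and a 3xHA epitope tag for detection. The insert name indicates a T2A peptide next, which would release the downstream marker as a separate protein. That marker consists of blasticidin S deaminase closely followed by TagBFP, apparently as a fusion. A WPRE downstream enhances transcript expression. No guide RNA cassette is annotated, so crRNAs would presumably be supplied from a separate construct. The stated purpose is a sortable and selectable EnAsCas12a, suited to establishing stable nuclease-expressing cell lines by blasticidin selection or by sorting for blue fluorescence.
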