Features (pLannotate 1.2.2; 31 found; start..end, strand, type, name):
     32..258     +  promoter       RSV promoter: Rous sarcoma virus enhancer/promoter
    259..439     +  LTR            5' LTR (truncated): truncated 5' long terminal repeat (LTR) from HIV-1
    486..611     +  misc_feature   HIV-1 Ψ: packaging signal of human immunodeficiency virus type 1
    595..933     +  CDS            HIV-1 gag (fragment): gag protein from human immunodeficiency virus 1; gag
   1104..1337    +  misc_feature   RRE: The Rev response element (RRE) of HIV-1 allows for Rev-dependent mRNA export from the nucleus to the cytoplasm.
   1714..1814    +  CDS            Rev (fragment): human immunodeficiency virus 1 (HIV-1) Rev protein; rev; enhances nuclear export of unspliced and incompletely spliced viral mRNAs
   1844..1959    +  misc_feature   cPPT/CTS: central polypurine tract and central termination sequence of HIV-1 (lacking the first T)
   2038..2104    +  CDS            small t antigen (fragment): SV40 (simian virus 40) small t antigen
   2130..2341    +  promoter       EF-1α core promoter: core promoter for human elongation factor EF-1α
   2342..2450    +  intron         EF-1α intron A (fragment): intron upstream of the start codon of human EF-1α
   3076..3279    +  intron         EF-1α intron A: truncated intron upstream of the start codon of human EF-1α
   3354..7271    +  CDS            AsCpf1: CRISPR-associated protein from Acidaminococcus sp. BV3L6 (Zetsche et al., 2015)
   7272..7319    +  CDS            nucleoplasmin NLS: bipartite nuclear localization signal from nucleoplasmin
   7326..7406    +  CDS            3xHA: three tandem HA epitope tags
   7482..7877    +  CDS            BSD: blasticidin S deaminase; Aspergillus terreus BSD; confers resistance to blasticidin
   7899..8597    +  CDS            TagBFP: monomeric blue fluorescent protein mammalian codon-optimized
   8607..9195    +  misc_feature   WPRE: woodchuck hepatitis virus posttranscriptional regulatory element
   9199..9336    +  CDS            nef (fragment): NEF_HV1LA - Experimental evidence at protein level: Swiss-Prot protein existence level 1. Extracellular Nef protein targets CD4(+) T-lymphocytes for apoptosis by interacting with CXCR4 surface receptors. From Human immunodeficiency virus type 1 group M subtype B (isolate Lai) (HIV-1).
   9322..9502    +  LTR            5' LTR (truncated): truncated 5' long terminal repeat (LTR) from HIV-1
   9574..9695    +  polyA_signal   SV40 poly(A) signal: SV40 polyadenylation signal
   9735..9870    +  rep_origin     SV40 ori: SV40 origin of replication
   9925..9947    -  protein_bind   lac operator (fragment): The lac repressor binds to the lac operator to inhibit transcription in E. coli. This inhibition can be relieved by adding lactose or isopropyl-β-D-thiogalactopyranoside (IPTG). lac repressor encoded by lacI
   9951..9981    -  promoter       lac promoter: promoter for the E. coli lac operon
   9996..10017   -  protein_bind   CAP binding site: CAP binding activates transcription in the presence of cAMP. E. coli catabolite activator protein
  10030..10122   -  CDS            lacI (fragment): lac repressor; lacI; The lac repressor binds to the lac operator to inhibit transcription in E. coli. This inhibition can be relieved by adding lactose or isopropyl-β-D-thiogalactopyranoside (IPTG).
  10305..10893   -  rep_origin     ori: high-copy-number ColE1/pMB1/pBR322/pUC origin of replication
  11064..11924   -  CDS            AmpR: β-lactamase; bla; confers resistance to ampicillin, carbenicillin, and related antibiotics
  11925..12029   -  promoter       AmpR promoter: bla
  12124..12159   +  CDS            rop (fragment): Rop protein, which maintains plasmids at low copy number; rop
  12261..12360   +  misc_feature   bom (fragment): basis of mobility region from pBR322
  12366..18      -  CDS            lacZα (fragment) (across the origin): LacZα fragment of β-galactosidase; lacZ fragment
>Addgene plasmid #196724 | pRDA174_EF1a_EnAsCas12a_BFP | addgene full sequence | sequence record 388065 | Addgene NGS Result
GTAAAACGACGGCCAGTGCCAAGCTGACGCGTGTAGTCTTATGCAATACTCTTGTAGTCTTGCAACATGG
TAACGATGAGTTAGCAACATGCCTTACAAGGAGAGAAAAAGCACCGTGCATGCCGATTGGTGGAAGTAAG
GTGGTACGATCGTGCCTTATTAGGAAGGCAACAGACGGGTCTGACATGGATTGGACGAACCACTGAATTG
CCGCATTGCAGAGATATTGTATTTAAGTGCCTAGCTCGATACATAAACGGGTCTCTCTGGTTAGACCAGA
TCTGAGCCTGGGAGCTCTCTGGCTAACTAGGGAACCCACTGCTTAAGCCTCAATAAAGCTTGCCTTGAGT
GCTTCAAGTAGTGTGTGCCCGTCTGTTGTGTGACTCTGGTAACTAGAGATCCCTCAGACCCTTTTAGTCA
GTGTGGAAAATCTCTAGCAGTGGCGCCCGAACAGGGACTTGAAAGCGAAAGGGAAACCAGAGGAGCTCTC
TCGACGCAGGACTCGGCTTGCTGAAGCGCGCACGGCAAGAGGCGAGGGGCGGCGACTGGTGAGTACGCCA
AAAATTTTGACTAGCGGAGGCTAGAAGGAGAGAGATGGGTGCGAGAGCGTCAGTATTAAGCGGGGGAGAA
TTAGATCGCGATGGGAAAAAATTCGGTTAAGGCCAGGGGGAAAGAAAAAATATAAATTAAAACATATAGT
ATGGGCAAGCAGGGAGCTAGAACGATTCGCAGTTAATCCTGGCCTGTTAGAAACATCAGAAGGCTGTAGA
CAAATACTGGGACAGCTACAACCATCCCTTCAGACAGGATCAGAAGAACTTAGATCATTATATAATACAG
TAGCAACCCTCTATTGTGTGCATCAAAGGATAGAGATAAAAGACACCAAGGAAGCTTTAGACAAGATAGA
GGAAGAGCAAAACAAAAGTAAGACCACCGCACAGCAAGCGGCCACTGATCTTCAGACCTGGAGGAGGAGA
TATGAGGGACAATTGGAGAAGTGAATTATATAAATATAAAGTAGTAAAAATTGAACCATTAGGAGTAGCA
CCCACCAAGGCAAAGAGAAGAGTGGTGCAGAGAGAAAAAAGAGCAGTGGGAATAGGAGCTTTGTTCCTTG
GGTTCTTGGGAGCAGCAGGAAGCACTATGGGCGCAGCGTCAATGACGCTGACGGTACAGGCCAGACAATT
ATTGTCTGGTATAGTGCAGCAGCAGAACAATTTGCTGAGGGCTATTGAGGCGCAACAGCATCTGTTGCAA
CTCACAGTCTGGGGCATCAAGCAGCTCCAGGCAAGAATCCTGGCTGTGGAAAGATACCTAAAGGATCAAC
AGCTCCTGGGGATTTGGGGTTGCTCTGGAAAACTCATTTGCACCACTGCTGTGCCTTGGAATGCTAGTTG
GAGTAATAAATCTCTGGAACAGATTTGGAATCACACGACCTGGATGGAGTGGGACAGAGAAATTAACAAT
TACACAAGCTTAATACACTCCTTAATTGAAGAATCGCAAAACCAGCAAGAAAAGAATGAACAAGAATTAT
TGGAATTAGATAAATGGGCAAGTTTGTGGAATTGGTTTAACATAACAAATTGGCTGTGGTATATAAAATT
ATTCATAATGATAGTAGGAGGCTTGGTAGGTTTAAGAATAGTTTTTGCTGTACTTTCTATAGTGAATAGA
GTTAGGCAGGGATATTCACCATTATCGTTTCAGACCCACCTCCCAACCCCGAGGGGACCCGACAGGCCCG
AAGGAATAGAAGAAGAAGGTGGAGAGAGAGACAGAGACAGATCCATTCGATTAGTGAACGGATCTCGACG
GTATCGTTGCTTGGATCGAGCAATTTAAAAGAAAAGGGGGGATTGGGGGGTACAGTGCAGGGGAAAGAAT
AGTAGACATAATAGCAACAGACATACAAACTAAAGAATTACAAAAACAAATTACAAAAATTCAAAATTTC
TGCGTTGTTGTCGGTGCTCGTTCTCTGCTCTTCACGCTACTGAATTCATCACCGGTTCTTCGAATCTAGT
TGCAAAGATGGATAAAGTTTTAAACAGAGAGGAATCTTTGCAGCTAATGGACCTTCTAGGTCTTGAAAGG
AGTGGGAATTGGCTCCGGTGCCCGTCAGTGGGCAGAGCGCACATCGCCCACAGTCCCCGAGAAGTTGGGG
GGAGGGGTCGGCAATTGAACCGGTGCCTAGAGAAGGTGGCGCGGGGTAAACTGGGAAAGTGATGTCGTGT
ACTGGCTCCGCCTTTTTCCCGAGGGTGGGGGAGAACCGTATATAAGTGCAGTAGTCGCCGTGAACGTTCT
TTTTCGCAACGGGTTTGCCGCCAGAACACAGGTAAGTGCCGTGTGTGGTTCCCGCGGGCCTGGCCTCTTT
ACGGGTTATGGCCCTTGCGTGCCTTGAATTACTTCCACTGGCTGCAGTACGTGATTCTTGATCCCGAGCT
TCGGGTTGGAAGTGGGTGGGAGAGTTCGAGGCCTTGCGCTTAAGGAGCCCCTTCGCCTCGTGCTTGAGTT
GAGGCCTGGCCTGGGCGCTGGGGCCGCCGCGTGCGAATCTGGTGGCACCTTCGCGCCTGTCTCGCTGCTT
TCGATAAGTCTCTAGCCATTTAAAATTTTTGATGACCTGCTGCGACGCTTTTTTTCTGGCAAGATAGTCT
TGTAAATGCGGGCCAAGATCTGCACACTGGTATTTCGGTTTTTGGGGCCGCGGGCGGCGACGGGGCCCGT
GCGTCCCAGCGCACATGTTCGGCGAGGCGGGGCCTGCGAGCGCGGCCACCGAGAATCGGACGGGGGTAGT
CTCAAGCTGGCCGGCCTGCTCTGGTGCCTGGCCTCGCGCCGCCGTGTATCGCCCCGCCCTGGGCGGCAAG
GCTGGCCCGGTCGGCACCAGTTGCGTGAGCGGAAAGATGGCCGCTTCCCGGCCCTGCTGCAGGGAGCTCA
AAATGGAGGACGCGGCGCTCGGGAGAGCGGGCGGGTGAGTCACCCACACAAAGGAAAAGGGCCTTTCCGT
CCTCAGCCGTCGCTTCATGTGACTCCACGGAGTACCGGGCGCCGTCCAGGCACCTCGATTAGTTCTCGAG
CTTTTGGAGTACGTCGTCTTTAGGTTGGGGGGAGGGGTTTTATGCGATGGAGTTTCCCCACACTGAGTGG
GTGGAGACTGAAGTTAGGCCAGCTTGGCACTTGATGTAATTCTCCTTGGAATTTGCCCTTTTTGAGTTTG
GATCTTGGTTCATTCTCAAGCCTCAGACAGTGGTTCAAAGTTTTTTTCTTCCATTTCAGGTGTCGTGATT
CTAGCCGCCACCATGGCCCCAAAGAAGAAGCGGAAGGTCGGTATCCACGGAGTCCCAGCAGCCACACAGT
TCGAGGGCTTTACCAACCTGTATCAGGTGAGCAAGACACTGCGGTTTGAGCTGATCCCACAGGGCAAGAC
CCTGAAGCACATCCAGGAGCAGGGCTTCATCGAGGAGGACAAGGCCCGCAATGATCACTACAAGGAGCTG
AAGCCCATCATCGATCGGATCTACAAGACCTATGCCGACCAGTGCCTGCAGCTGGTGCAGCTGGATTGGG
AGAACCTGAGCGCCGCCATCGACTCCTATAGAAAGGAGAAAACCGAGGAGACAAGGAACGCCCTGATCGA
GGAGCAGGCCACATATCGCAATGCCATCCACGACTACTTCATCGGCCGGACAGACAACCTGACCGATGCC
ATCAATAAGAGACACGCCGAGATCTACAAGGGCCTGTTCAAGGCCGAGCTGTTTAATGGCAAGGTGCTGA
AGCAGCTGGGCACCGTGACCACAACCGAGCACGAGAACGCCCTGCTGCGGAGCTTCGACAAGTTTACAAC
CTACTTCTCCGGCTTTTATCGGAACAGGAAGAACGTGTTCAGCGCCGAGGATATCAGCACAGCCATCCCA
CACCGCATCGTGCAGGACAACTTCCCCAAGTTTAAGGAGAATTGTCACATCTTCACACGCCTGATCACCG
CCGTGCCCAGCCTGCGGGAGCACTTTGAGAACGTGAAGAAGGCCATCGGCATCTTCGTGAGCACCTCCAT
CGAGGAGGTGTTTTCCTTCCCTTTTTATAACCAGCTGCTGACACAGACCCAGATCGACCTGTATAACCAG
CTGCTGGGAGGAATCTCTCGGGAGGCAGGCACCGAGAAGATCAAGGGCCTGAACGAGGTGCTGAATCTGG
CCATCCAGAAGAATGATGAGACAGCCCACATCATCGCCTCCCTGCCACACAGATTCATCCCCCTGTTTAA
GCAGATCCTGTCCGATAGGAACACCCTGTCTTTCATCCTGGAGGAGTTTAAGAGCGACGAGGAAGTGATC
CAGTCCTTCTGCAAGTACAAGACACTGCTGAGAAACGAGAACGTGCTGGAGACAGCCGAGGCCCTGTTTA
ACGAGCTGAACAGCATCGACCTGACACACATCTTCATCAGCCACAAGAAGCTGGAGACAATCAGCAGCGC
CCTGTGCGACCACTGGGATACACTGAGGAATGCCCTGTATGAGCGGAGAATCTCCGAGCTGACAGGCAAG
ATCACCAAGTCTGCCAAGGAGAAGGTGCAGCGCAGCCTGAAGCACGAGGATATCAACCTGCAGGAGATCA
TCTCTGCCGCAGGCAAGGAGCTGAGCGAGGCCTTCAAGCAGAAAACCAGCGAGATCCTGTCCCACGCACA
CGCCGCCCTGGATCAGCCACTGCCTACAACCCTGAAGAAGCAGGAGGAGAAGGAGATCCTGAAGTCTCAG
CTGGACAGCCTGCTGGGCCTGTACCACCTGCTGGACTGGTTTGCCGTGGATGAGTCCAACGAGGTGGACC
CCGAGTTCTCTGCCCGGCTGACCGGCATCAAGCTGGAGATGGAGCCTTCTCTGAGCTTCTACAACAAGGC
CAGAAATTATGCCACCAAGAAGCCCTACTCCGTGGAGAAGTTCAAGCTGAACTTTCAGATGCCTACACTG
GCCCGCGGCTGGGACGTGAATCGGGAGAAGAACAATGGCGCCATCCTGTTTGTGAAGAACGGCCTGTACT
ATCTGGGCATCATGCCAAAGCAGAAGGGCAGGTATAAGGCCCTGAGCTTCGAGCCCACAGAGAAAACCAG
CGAGGGCTTTGATAAGATGTACTATGACTACTTCCCTGATGCCGCCAAGATGATCCCAAAGTGCAGCACC
CAGCTGAAGGCCGTGACAGCCCACTTTCAGACCCACACAACCCCCATCCTGCTGTCCAACAATTTCATCG
AGCCTCTGGAGATCACAAAGGAGATCTACGACCTGAACAATCCTGAGAAGGAGCCAAAGAAGTTTCAGAC
AGCCTACGCCAAGAAAACCGGCGACCAGAAGGGCTACAGAGAGGCCCTGTGCAAGTGGATCGACTTCACA
AGGGATTTTCTGTCCAAGTATACCAAGACAACCTCTATCGATCTGTCTAGCCTGCGGCCATCCTCTCAGT
ATAAGGACCTGGGCGAGTACTATGCCGAGCTGAATCCCCTGCTGTACCACATCAGCTTCCAGAGAATCGC
CGAGAAGGAGATCATGGATGCCGTGGAGACAGGCAAGCTGTACCTGTTCCAGATCTATAACAAGGACTTT
GCCAAGGGCCACCACGGCAAGCCTAATCTGCACACACTGTATTGGACCGGCCTGTTTTCTCCAGAGAACC
TGGCCAAGACAAGCATCAAGCTGAATGGCCAGGCCGAGCTGTTCTACCGCCCTAAGTCCAGGATGAAGAG
GATGGCACACCGGCTGGGAGAGAAGATGCTGAACAAGAAGCTGAAGGATCAGAAAACCCCAATCCCCGAC
ACCCTGTACCAGGAGCTGTACGACTATGTGAATCACAGACTGTCCCACGACCTGTCTGATGAGGCCAGGG
CCCTGCTGCCCAACGTGATCACCAAGGAGGTGTCTCACGAGATCATCAAGGATAGGCGCTTTACCAGCGA
CAAGTTCTTTTTCCACGTGCCTATCACACTGAACTATCAGGCCGCCAATTCCCCATCTAAGTTCAACCAG
AGGGTGAATGCCTACCTGAAGGAGCACCCCGAGACACCTATCATCGGCATCGATCGGGGCGAGAGAAACC
TGATCTATATCACAGTGATCGACTCCACCGGCAAGATCCTGGAGCAGCGGAGCCTGAACACCATCCAGCA
GTTTGATTACCAGAAGAAGCTGGACAACAGGGAGAAGGAGAGGGTGGCAGCAAGGCAGGCCTGGTCTGTG
GTGGGCACAATCAAGGATCTGAAGCAGGGCTATCTGAGCCAGGTCATCCACGAGATCGTGGACCTGATGA
TCCACTACCAGGCCGTGGTGGTGCTGGAGAACCTGAATTTCGGCTTTAAGAGCAAGAGGACCGGCATCGC
CGAGAAGGCCGTGTACCAGCAGTTCGAGAAGATGCTGATCGATAAGCTGAATTGCCTGGTGCTGAAGGAC
TATCCAGCAGAGAAAGTGGGAGGCGTGCTGAACCCATACCAGCTGACAGACCAGTTCACCTCCTTTGCCA
AGATGGGCACCCAGTCTGGCTTCCTGTTTTACGTGCCTGCCCCATATACATCTAAGATCGATCCCCTGAC
CGGCTTCGTGGACCCCTTCGTGTGGAAAACCATCAAGAATCACGAGAGCCGCAAGCACTTCCTGGAGGGC
TTCGACTTTCTGCACTACGACGTGAAAACCGGCGACTTCATCCTGCACTTTAAGATGAACAGAAATCTGT
CCTTCCAGAGGGGCCTGCCCGGCTTTATGCCTGCATGGGATATCGTGTTCGAGAAGAACGAGACACAGTT
TGACGCCAAGGGCACCCCTTTCATCGCCGGCAAGAGAATCGTGCCAGTGATCGAGAATCACAGATTCACC
GGCAGATACCGGGACCTGTATCCTGCCAACGAGCTGATCGCCCTGCTGGAGGAGAAGGGCATCGTGTTCA
GGGATGGCTCCAACATCCTGCCAAAGCTGCTGGAGAATGACGATTCTCACGCCATCGACACCATGGTGGC
CCTGATCCGCAGCGTGCTGCAGATGCGGAACTCCAATGCCGCCACAGGCGAGGACTATATCAACAGCCCC
GTGCGCGATCTGAATGGCGTGTGCTTCGACTCCCGGTTTCAGAACCCAGAGTGGCCCATGGACGCCGATG
CCAATGGCGCCTACCACATCGCCCTGAAGGGCCAGCTGCTGCTGAATCACCTGAAGGAGAGCAAGGATCT
GAAGCTGCAGAACGGCATCTCCAATCAGGACTGGCTGGCCTACATCCAGGAGCTGCGCAACAAAAGGCCG
GCGGCCACGAAAAAGGCCGGCCAGGCAAAAAAGAAAAAGGGATCCTACCCATACGATGTTCCAGATTACG
CTTATCCCTACGACGTGCCTGATTATGCATACCCATATGATGTCCCCGACTATGCCGCGGCCGCAGGATG
CGAGGGCAGAGGAAGCCTTCTAACATGCGGTGACGTGGAGGAGAATCCCGGCCCTTCCGGGATGGCCAAG
CCTTTGTCTCAAGAAGAATCCACCCTCATTGAAAGAGCAACGGCTACAATCAACAGCATCCCCATCTCTG
AAGACTACAGCGTCGCCAGCGCAGCTCTCTCTAGCGACGGCCGCATCTTCACTGGTGTCAATGTATATCA
TTTTACTGGGGGACCTTGTGCAGAACTCGTGGTGCTGGGCACTGCTGCTGCTGCGGCAGCTGGCAACCTG
ACTTGTATCGTCGCGATCGGAAATGAGAACAGGGGCATCTTGAGCCCCTGCGGACGGTGCCGACAGGTGC
TTCTCGATCTGCATCCTGGGATCAAAGCCATAGTGAAGGACAGTGATGGACAGCCGACGGCAGTTGGGAT
TCGTGAATTGCTGCCCTCTGGTTATGTGTGGGAGGGCGTCGACGGCAGTGGAAGTGGCAGCGAGCTGATT
AAGGAGAACATGCACATGAAGCTCTACATGGAGGGCACCGTGGACAACCATCACTTCAAGTGCACATCCG
AGGGCGAAGGCAAGCCCTACGAGGGCACCCAGACCATGAGAATCAAGGTGGTCGAGGGCGGCCCTCTCCC
CTTCGCCTTCGACATCCTGGCTACTAGCTTCCTCTACGGCAGCAAGACCTTCATCAACCACACCCAGGGC
ATCCCCGACTTCTTCAAGCAGTCCTTCCCTGAGGGCTTCACATGGGAGAGAGTCACCACATACGAAGACG
GGGGCGTGCTGACCGCTACCCAGGACACCAGCCTCCAGGACGGCTGCCTCATCTACAACGTCAAGATCAG
AGGGGTGAACTTCACATCCAACGGCCCTGTGATGCAGAAGAAAACACTCGGCTGGGAGGCCTTCACCGAA
ACGCTGTACCCCGCTGACGGCGGCCTGGAAGGCAGAAACGACATGGCCCTGAAGCTCGTGGGCGGGAGCC
ATCTGATCGCAAACATCAAGACCACATATAGATCCAAGAAACCCGCTAAGAACCTCAAGATGCCTGGCGT
CTACTATGTGGACTACAGACTGGAAAGAATCAAGGAGGCCAACAACGAGACCTACGTCGAGCAGCACGAG
GTGGCAGTGGCCAGATACTGCGACCTCCCTAGCAAACTGGGGCACAAGCTTAATTAATAGGTCGACAATC
AACCTCTGGATTACAAAATTTGTGAAAGATTGACTGGTATTCTTAACTATGTTGCTCCTTTTACGCTATG
TGGATACGCTGCTTTAATGCCTTTGTATCATGCTATTGCTTCCCGTATGGCTTTCATTTTCTCCTCCTTG
TATAAATCCTGGTTGCTGTCTCTTTATGAGGAGTTGTGGCCCGTTGTCAGGCAACGTGGCGTGGTGTGCA
CTGTGTTTGCTGACGCAACCCCCACTGGTTGGGGCATTGCCACCACCTGTCAGCTCCTTTCCGGGACTTT
CGCTTTCCCCCTCCCTATTGCCACGGCGGAACTCATCGCCGCCTGCCTTGCCCGCTGCTGGACAGGGGCT
CGGCTGTTGGGCACTGACAATTCCGTGGTGTTGTCGGGGAAATCATCGTCCTTTCCTTGGCTGCTCGCCT
GTGTTGCCACCTGGATTCTGCGCGGGACGTCCTTCTGCTACGTCCCTTCGGCCCTCAATCCAGCGGACCT
TCCTTCCCGCGGCCTGCTGCCGGCTCTGCGGCCTCTTCCGCGTCTCCGCCTTCGCCCTCAGACGAGTCGG
ATCTCTCTTTGGGCCGCCTCCCCGCCTGGTACCTTTAAGACCAATGACTTACAAGGCAGCTGTAGATCTT
AGCCACTTTTTAAAAGAAAAGGGGGGACTGGAAGGGCTAATTCACTCCCAACGAAGATAAGATCTGCTTT
TTGCTTGTACTGGGTCTCTCTGGTTAGACCAGATCTGAGCCTGGGAGCTCTCTGGCTAACTAGGGAACCC
ACTGCTTAAGCCTCAATAAAGCTTGCCTTGAGTGCTTCAAGTAGTGTGTGCCCGTCTGTTGTGTGACTCT
GGTAACTAGAGATCCCTCAGACCCTTTTAGTCAGTGTGGAAAATCTCTAGCAGTAGTAGTTCATGTCATC
TTATTATTCAGTATTTATAACTTGCAAAGAAATGAATATCAGAGAGTGAGAGGAACTTGTTTATTGCAGC
TTATAATGGTTACAAATAAAGCAATAGCATCACAAATTTCACAAATAAAGCATTTTTTTCACTGCATTCT
AGTTGTGGTTTGTCCAAACTCATCAATGTATCTTATCATGTCTGGCTCTAGCTATCCCGCCCCTAACTCC
GCCCATCCCGCCCCTAACTCCGCCCAGTTCCGCCCATTCTCCGCCCCATGGCTGACTAATTTTTTTTATT
TATGCAGAGGCCGAGGCCGCCTCGGCCTCTGAGCTATTCCAGAAGTAGTGAGGAGGCTTTTTTGGAGGCC
TAGACTTTTGCAGAGACCAAATTCGTAATCATGTCATAGCTGTTTCCTGTGTGAAATTGTTATCCGCTCA
CAATTCCACACAACATACGAGCCGGAAGCATAAAGTGTAAAGCCTGGGGTGCCTAATGAGTGAGCTAACT
CACATTAATTGCGTTGCGCTCACTGCCCGCTTTCCAGTCGGGAAACCTGTCGTGCCAGCTGCATTAATGA
ATCGGCCAACGCGCGGGGAGAGGCGGTTTGCGTATTGGGCGCTCTTCCGCTTCCTCGCTCACTGACTCGC
TGCGCTCGGTCGTTCGGCTGCGGCGAGCGGTATCAGCTCACTCAAAGGCGGTAATACGGTTATCCACAGA
ATCAGGGGATAACGCAGGAAAGAACATGTGAGCAAAAGGCCAGCAAAAGGCCAGGAACCGTAAAAAGGCC
GCGTTGCTGGCGTTTTTCCATAGGCTCCGCCCCCCTGACGAGCATCACAAAAATCGACGCTCAAGTCAGA
GGTGGCGAAACCCGACAGGACTATAAAGATACCAGGCGTTTCCCCCTGGAAGCTCCCTCGTGCGCTCTCC
TGTTCCGACCCTGCCGCTTACCGGATACCTGTCCGCCTTTCTCCCTTCGGGAAGCGTGGCGCTTTCTCAT
AGCTCACGCTGTAGGTATCTCAGTTCGGTGTAGGTCGTTCGCTCCAAGCTGGGCTGTGTGCACGAACCCC
CCGTTCAGCCCGACCGCTGCGCCTTATCCGGTAACTATCGTCTTGAGTCCAACCCGGTAAGACACGACTT
ATCGCCACTGGCAGCAGCCACTGGTAACAGGATTAGCAGAGCGAGGTATGTAGGCGGTGCTACAGAGTTC
TTGAAGTGGTGGCCTAACTACGGCTACACTAGAAGAACAGTATTTGGTATCTGCGCTCTGCTGAAGCCAG
TTACCTTCGGAAAAAGAGTTGGTAGCTCTTGATCCGGCAAACAAACCACCGCTGGTAGCGGTGGTTTTTT
TGTTTGCAAGCAGCAGATTACGCGCAGAAAAAAAGGATCTCAAGAAGATCCTTTGATCTTTTCTACGGGG
TCTGACGCTCAGTGGAACGAAAACTCACGTTAAGGGATTTTGGTCATGAGATTATCAAAAAGGATCTTCA
CCTAGATCCTTTTAAATTAAAAATGAAGTTTTAAATCAATCTAAAGTATATATGAGTAAACTTGGTCTGA
CAGTTACCAATGCTTAATCAGTGAGGCACCTATCTCAGCGATCTGTCTATTTCGTTCATCCATAGTTGCC
TGACTCCCCGTCGTGTAGATAACTACGATACGGGAGGGCTTACCATCTGGCCCCAGTGCTGCAATGATAC
CGCGAGACCCACGCTCACCGGCTCCAGATTTATCAGCAATAAACCAGCCAGCCGGAAGGGCCGAGCGCAG
AAGTGGTCCTGCAACTTTATCCGCCTCCATCCAGTCTATTAATTGTTGCCGGGAAGCTAGAGTAAGTAGT
TCGCCAGTTAATAGTTTGCGCAACGTTGTTGCCATTGCTACAGGCATCGTGGTGTCACGCTCGTCGTTTG
GTATGGCTTCATTCAGCTCCGGTTCCCAACGATCAAGGCGAGTTACATGATCCCCCATGTTGTGCAAAAA
AGCGGTTAGCTCCTTCGGTCCTCCGATCGTTGTCAGAAGTAAGTTGGCCGCAGTGTTATCACTCATGGTT
ATGGCAGCACTGCATAATTCTCTTACTGTCATGCCATCCGTAAGATGCTTTTCTGTGACTGGTGAGTACT
CAACCAAGTCATTCTGAGAATAGTGTATGCGGCGACCGAGTTGCTCTTGCCCGGCGTCAATACGGGATAA
TACCGCGCCACATAGCAGAACTTTAAAAGTGCTCATCATTGGAAAACGTTCTTCGGGGCGAAAACTCTCA
AGGATCTTACCGCTGTTGAGATCCAGTTCGATGTAACCCACTCGTGCACCCAACTGATCTTCAGCATCTT
TTACTTTCACCAGCGTTTCTGGGTGAGCAAAAACAGGAAGGCAAAATGCCGCAAAAAAGGGAATAAGGGC
GACACGGAAATGTTGAATACTCATACTCTTCCTTTTTCAATATTATTGAAGCATTTATCAGGGTTATTGT
CTCATGAGCGGATACATATTTGAATGTATTTAGAAAAATAAACAAATAGGGGTTCCGCGCACATTTCCCC
GAAAAGTGCCACCTGACGTCTAAGAAACCATTATTATCATGACATTAACCTATAAAAATAGGCGTATCAC
GAGGCCCTTTCGTCTCGCGCGTTTCGGTGATGACGGTGAAAACCTCTGACACATGCAGCTCCCGGAGACG
GTCACAGCTTGTCTGTAAGCGGATGCCGGGAGCAGACAAGCCCGTCAGGGCGCGTCAGCGGGTGTTGGCG
GGTGTCGGGGCTGGCTTAACTATGCGGCATCAGAGCAGATTGTACTGAGAGTGCACCATATGCGGTGTGA
AATACCGCACAGATGCGTAAGGAGAAAATACCGCATCAGGCGCCATTCGCCATTCAGGCTGCGCAACTGT
TGGGAAGGGCGATCGGTGCGGGCCTCTTCGCTATTACGCCAGCTGGCGAAAGGGGGATGTGCTGCAAGGC
GATTAAGTTGGGTAACGCCAGGGTTTTCCCAGTCACGACGTT
